>Addgene plasmid #212927 | pYSD140 | addgene full sequence | sequence record 421795 | Addgene NGS Result
GTTGAGGAAAAAAATAATGGTTGCTAAGAGATTCGAACTCTTGCATCTTACGATACCTGAGTATTCCCAC
AGTTAACTGCGGTCAAGATATTTCTTGAATCAGGCGCCTTAGACCGCTCGGCCAAACAACCAATTACTTG
TTGAGAAATAGAGTATAATTATCCTATAAATATAACGTTTTTGAACACACATGAACAAGGAAGTACAGGA
CAATTGATTTTGAAGAGAATGTGGATTTTGATGTAATTGTTGGGATTCCATTTTTAATAAGGCAATAATA
TTAGGTATGTAGATATACTAGAAGTTCTCCTCGATGTACTGCAGTGCACTAGTGGCTCACGTCTTATTTG
GGCAAAGGAGTCAGCGGATCACCGTACTATGTGTGAGTGCTCCTATCGCGCTTGCTCCTGTGAGATACGA
TGTGGCCGTGTCTGACCGTGGTGCGTCATCTATTCACTCACTTGGCTGCGATTTATCGTCTCACATCCAG
CCGTTCAGGGTAATATATTTTAACCGCCGACGTTCTCGCCATAACTTTTAAACAGTGATAACTAATATTG
AAACTTAGAAAGAAAAGGGTAAAGTTAATGCTTAATCTTGTCTTGGCTTAAAAAGTAATATGTACTTATT
TACGTCATCACAAAATCTAGCAGAAAAACGGTAGTATTTATGTATATTCAAAAAAAAATCATTATCCTCA
TCAAGATTGCTTTATGCCACTCGAGTTAGTGATGATGATGATGATGACCTTTATCATCATCGTCCTTATA
ATCTTTGTCATCATCATCTTTGTAGTCCTTATCATCATCGTCCTTGTAATCGGATCCCTTATACAATTCA
TCCATACCACCGCCTAAGCCAGCAAATTTGGCTACGGCATGCTCTCTCTGTACAACGAACATTTCGTTAT
CGCTCTCTTCGAGTCTTTCTAGTCTGTGGTCTACAGCATGTATTCCTGGCATTTTGATATTGCCAACAGT
CTTTTTAGAACGATAAGTGGTAACAAAACTACAAGACAAATGACCTCCACCATCAACTTTAAGCGCCATG
TGTGTGTAGCCTCTCAAACCTCCATCAGCTGGGTACATCATTTCAGTATTTGGTTCCCAACCTTTGGTCT
TTTTCTGCATCACAGGTCCGTTAGAAGGAAAATTCACCCCTCTTACTTGCACATGATAGACAAGGCAGCC
ATCTTCTAATGAAGTATCTTGCATAACTGTGACGACACCCCCATCTTCGTATCTTGTAACCCTTTCCCAT
GTAAAACCCTCTGGAAAAGATTGCTTGAAAAAGTCTGGTATACCTTTAGGGTACTTGATGAAAGTTCGTG
ATCCGTACATGAATGACGTTGCCAGAATGTCAAATGCAAATGGTAGTGGTCCGCCTTCAATTACTTTAAT
TCTCATAGTTTGTGTACCCATGTAAGGATTACCTTCACCTTCCCCTGTACACTTGAATTGGTGACCATTA
ACGGAGCCCTCCATGACAACTTTCATTCTCATGTTTTCCTTGATTAACTCCTCTCCTTTGGACACCATAG
ATCTTTTGTAATTAAAACTTAGATTAGATTGCTATGCTTTCTTTCTAATGAGCAAGAAGTAAAAAAAGTT
GTAATAGAACAAGAAAAATGAAACTGAAACTTGAGAAATTGATGACCGTTTATTAACTTAAATATCAATG
GGAGGTCATCGAAAGAGAAAAAAATCAAAAAAAAAAATTTTCAAGAAAAAGAAACGTGATAAAAATTTTT
ATTGCCTTTTTCGACGAAGAAAAAGAAACGAGGCGGTGTCTTTTTTCTTTTCCAAACCTTTAGTACGGGT
AATTAACGACACCCTAGAGGAAGAAAGAGGGGAAATTTAGTATGCTGTGCTTGGGTGTTTTGAAGTGGTA
CGGCGATGCGCGGAGTCCGAGAAAATCTGGAAGAGTAAAAAAGGAGTAGAAACATTTTGAAGCTATGGTG
TGTGGGGGATCACTTGTGGGGGATTGGGTGTGATGTAAGGATTCGCGGTCCTCGAAAATTAAAAGTCCAA
CGCGCCTGTTGCTTCCTATGTGATATGTATTATATGTAATATGCATAAATATATCTACTGCATTGTATTT
TGAACGTACAAAGTATGCATTGTTTATACGCTATTATCAGCCAAAGTTGGGTGGTCGCTTTCTGTTGTAT
GACTATTGATGTCTAGGCTGTCAATAATTTCGTTTTGAGCCTCCATGTCTCTGAAGAACTCCCTGTTGGC
AAGGCGTTGTAGCTGTGTTGACATCTGGTTTGGTGAGACGTAACTGCCTTGATCTGTCGGGTGTCTGCTT
CTCTCACAGGCTTAGGTGGATCTGCTGTCCCCAGTCAGTGCGGTCATCATGCAGTCATCCGAGCGTGTAT
TGCACACATTTGTTTGGCGCATGATGAGCCGTGATGACCCCGTTCTAGATGCGAATTCAGGGGCGGCCGC
ACGGTTATCCACAGAATCAGGGGATAACGCAGGAAAGAACATGTGAGCAAAAGGCCAGCAAAAGGCCAGG
AACCGTAAAAAGGCCGCGTTGCTGGCGTTTTTCCATAGGCTCCGCCCCCCTGACGAGCATCACAAAAATC
GACGCTCAAGTCAGAGGTGGCGAAACCCGACAGGACTATAAAGATACCAGGCGTTTCCCCCTGGAAGCTC
CCTCGTGCGCTCTCCTGTTCCGACCCTGCCGCTTACCGGATACCTGTCCGCCTTTCTCCCTTCGGGAAGC
GTGGCGCTTTCTCATAGCTCACGCTGTAGGTATCTCAGTTCGGTGTAGGTCGTTCGCTCCAAGCTGGGCT
GTGTGCACGAACCCCCCGTTCAGCCCGACCGCTGCGCCTTATCCGGTAACTATCGTCTTGAGTCCAACCC
GGTAAGACACGACTTATCGCCACTGGCAGCAGCCACTGGTAACAGGATTAGCAGAGCGAGGTATGTAGGC
GGTGCTACAGAGTTCTTGAAGTGGTGGCCTAACTACGGCTACACTAGAAGAACAGTATTTGGTATCTGCG
CTCTGCTGAAGCCAGTTACCTTCGGAAAAAGAGTTGGTAGCTCTTGATCCGGCAAACAAACCACCGCTGG
TAGCGGTGGTTTTTTTGTTTGCAAGCAGCAGATTACGCGCAGAAAAAAAGGATCTCAAGAAGATCCTTTG
ATCTTTTCTACGGGGTCTGACGCTCAGTGGAACGAAAACTCACGTTAAGGGATTTTGGTCATGACAGGTG
GCACTTTTCGGGGAAATGTGCGCGGAACCCCTATTTGTTTATTTTTCTAAATACATTCAAATATGTATCC
GCTCATGAGACAATAACCCTGATAAATGCTTCAATAATATTGAAAAAGGAAGAGTATGAGTATTCAACAT
TTCCGTGTCGCCCTTATTCCCTTTTTTGCGGCATTTTGCCTTCCTGTTTTTGCTCACCCAGAAACGCTGG
TGAAAGTAAAAGATGCTGAAGATCAGTTGGGTGCACGAGTGGGTTACATCGAACTGGATCTCAACAGCGG
TAAGATCCTTGAGAGTTTTCGCCCCGAAGAACGTTTTCCAATGATGAGCACTTTTAAAGTTCTGCTATGT
GGCGCGGTATTATCCCGTATTGACGCCGGGCAAGAGCAACTCGGTCGCCGCATACACTATTCTCAGAATG
ACTTGGTTGAGTACTCACCAGTCACAGAAAAGCATCTTACGGATGGCATGACAGTAAGAGAATTATGCAG
TGCTGCCATAACCATGAGTGATAACACTGCGGCCAACTTACTTCTGACAACGATCGGAGGACCGAAGGAG
CTAACCGCTTTTTTGCACAACATGGGGGATCATGTAACTCGCCTTGATCGTTGGGAACCGGAGCTGAATG
AAGCCATACCAAACGACGAGCGTGACACCACGATGCCTGTAGCAATGGCAACAACGTTGCGCAAACTATT
AACTGGCGAACTACTTACTCTAGCTTCCCGGCAACAATTAATAGACTGGATGGAGGCGGATAAAGTTGCA
GGACCACTTCTGCGCTCGGCCCTTCCGGCTGGCTGGTTTATTGCTGATAAATCTGGAGCCGGTGAGCGTG
GGTCCCGCGGTATCATTGCAGCACTGGGGCCAGATGGTAAGCCCTCCCGTATCGTAGTTATCTACACGAC
GGGGAGTCAGGCAACTATGGATGAACGAAATAGACAGATCGCTGAGATAGGTGCCTCACTGATTAAGCAT
TGGTAACTGTCAGACCAAGTTTACTCATATATACTTTAGATTGATTTAAAACTTCATTTTTAATTTAAAA
GGATCTAGGTGAAGATCCTTTTTGATAATCGCGGCCGCTCGGGACGGATCGCTTGCCTGTAACTTACACG
CGCCTCGTATCTTTTAATGATGGAATAATTTGGGAATTTACTCTGTGTTTATTTATTTTTATGTTTTGTA
TTTGGATTTTAGAAAGTAAATAAAGAAGGTAGAAGAGTTACGGAATGAAGAAAAAAAAATAAACAAAGGT
TTAAAAAATTTCAACAAAAAGCGTACTTTACATATATATTTATTAGACAAGAAAAGCAGATTAAATAGAT
ATACATTCGATTAACGATAAGTAAAATGTAAAATCACAGGATTTTCGTGTGTGGTTTTCTACACAGACAA
GATGAAACAATTCGGCATTAATACCTGAGAGCAGGAAGAGCAAGATAAAAGGTAGTATTTGTTGGCGATC
CCCCTAGAGTCTTTTACATCTTCGGAAAACAAAAACTATTTTTTCTTTAATTTCTTTTTTTACTTTCTAT
TTTTAATTTATATATTTATATTAAAAAATTTAAATTATAATTATTTTTATAGCACGTGATACTCCTGCCT
ATTTAACGCCAACGTTGCGAGATATACACTCGAAATGTGTGATGTAGATGTAAACAGACGGCTATATGAA
TGCCACTAGCCGGTTATTTTACTCCTAGTTAATACATATTTCCTAGAATTTTTTACGTGCATAAGAGTAG
AATAGTCTAAAGAGAAGGGTCCTCCAGGTTAAGCAAGGATTTTCTTAACTTCTTCGGCGACAGCATCACC
GACTTCGGTGGTACTGTTGGAACCACCTAAATCACCAGTTCTGATACCTGCATCCAAAACCTTTTTAACT
GCATCTTCAATGGCCTTACCTTCTTCAGGCAAGTTCAATGACAATTTCAACATCATTGCAGCAGACAAGA
TAGTGGCGATAGGGTTGACCTTATTCTTTGGCAAATCTGGAGCAGAACCGTGGCATGGTTCGTACAAACC
AAATGCGGTGTTCTTGTCTGGCAAAGAGGCCAAGGACGCAGATGGCAACAAACCCAAGGAACCTGGGATA
ACGGAGGCTTCATCGGAGATGATATCACCAAACATGTTGCTGGTGATTATAATACCATTTAGGTGGGTTG
GGTTCTTAACTAGGATCATGGCGGCAGAATCAATCAATTGATGTTGAACCTTCAATGTAGGAAATTCGTT
CTTGATGGTTTCCTCCACAGTTTTTCTCCATAATCTTGAAGAGGCCAAAACATTAGCTTTATCCAAGGAC
CAAATAGGCAATGGTGGCTCATGTTGTAGGGCCATGAAAGCGGCCATTCTTGTGATTCTTTGCACTTCTG
GAACGGTGTATTGTTCACTATCCCAAGCGACACCATCACCATCGTCCTCCTTTCTCTTACCAAAGTAAAT
ACCTCCCACTAATTCTCTGACAACAACGAAGTCAGTACCTTTAGCAAATTGTGGCTTGATTGGAGATAAG
TCTAAAAGAGAGTCGGATGCAAAGTTACATGGTCTTAAGTTGGCGTACAATTGAAGTTCTTTACGGATTT
TTAGTAAACCTTGTTCAGGTCTAACACTACCGGTTCCCCATTTAGGACCACCCACAGCACCTAACAAAAC
GGCATCAGCCTTCTTGGAGGCTTCCAGCGCCTCATCTGGAAGTGGAACACCTGTAGCATCGATAGCAGCA
CCACCAATTAAATGATTTTCGAAATCGAACTTGACATTGGAACGAACATCAGAAATAGCTTTAAGAACCT
TAATGGCTTCGGCTGTGATTTCTTGACCAACGTGGTCACCTGGCAAAACGACGATCTTCTTAGGGGCAGA
CATTAGAATGGTATATCCTTGAAATATATATATATATATTGCTGAAATGTAAAAGGTAAGAAAAGTTAGA
AAGTAAGACGATTGCTAACCACCTATTGGAAAAAACAATAGGTCCTTAAATAATATTGTCAACTTCAAGT
ATTGTGATGCAAGCATTTAGTCATGAACGCTTCTCTATTCTATATGAAAAGCCGGTTCCGGCGCTCTCAC
CTTTCCTTTTTCTCCCAATTTTTCAGTTGAAAAAGGTATATGCGTCAGGCGACCTCTGAAATTAACAAAA
AATTTCCAGTCATCGAATTTGATTCTGTGCGATAGCGCCCCTGTGTGTTCTCGTTAT
Features (pLannotate 1.2.2; 13 found; start..end, strand, type, name):
    214..291     -  CDS            YO192_YEAST (fragment): Experimental evidence at protein level: Swiss-Prot protein existence level 1. From Saccharomyces cerevisiae (strain ATCC 204508 / S288c) (Baker's yeast).
    730..746     -  CDS            capTEV™ (fragment): composite tag for in vivo biotinylation, TEV protease cleavage, and 6xHis tagging
    754..770     -  CDS            3xFLAG (fragment): three tandem FLAG® epitope tags
    781..815     -  CDS            3xFLAG (fragment): three tandem FLAG® epitope tags
    828..1538    -  CDS            mRuby2: mRuby2 is a basic (constitutively fluorescent) red fluorescent protein published in 2012, derived from Entacmaea quadricolor. It has moderate acid sensitivity.
   1558..1965    -  promoter       TEF1 promoter: S. cerevisiae TEF1; promoter for EF-1α
   2127..2276    -  CDS            MRL1 (fragment): MRL1_YEAST - Experimental evidence at protein level: Swiss-Prot protein existence level 1. Sorting receptor involved in the transport of vacuolar enzymes from the Golgi complex to the vacuole. Involved in the delivery and maturation of PEP4 (vacuolar proteinase A) and PRB1 (vacuolar proteinase B). From Saccharomyces cerevisiae (strain ATCC 204508 / S288c) (Baker's yeast).
   2550..3138    -  rep_origin     ori: high-copy-number ColE1/pMB1/pBR322/pUC origin of replication
   3241..3345    +  promoter       AmpR promoter: bla
   3346..4206    +  CDS            AmpR: β-lactamase; bla; confers resistance to ampicillin, carbenicillin, and related antibiotics
   4317..4820    -  misc_feature   CEN/ARS: S. cerevisiae CEN6 centromere fused to an autonomously replicating sequence
   5002..6093    -  CDS            LEU2: LEU3_YEAST - Experimental evidence at protein level: Swiss-Prot protein existence level 1. Catalyzes the oxidation of 3-carboxy-2-hydroxy-4- methylpentanoate (3-isopropylmalate) to 3-carboxy-4-methyl-2- oxopentanoate. The product decarboxylates to 4-methyl-2 oxopentanoate. From Saccharomyces cerevisiae (strain ATCC 204508 / S288c) (Baker's yeast).
   6094..74      -  promoter       LEU2 promoter (across the origin): S. cerevisiae LEU2
