[The description below was written by a language model from this plasmid's Addgene catalogue record and pLannotate feature annotations shown in this document.]
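Description:
pYSD140 is a 6.4 kb yeast expression shuttle plasmid built on the pYSD099 backbone by Golden Gate-style modular cloning (MoClo), with the insert placed between BsaI sites that were destroyed during assembly. In E. coli it replicates from a high-copy ColE1/pUC-type origin and is selected through the AmpR β-lactamase gene and its bla promoter. In Saccharomyces cerevisiae it is maintained as a low-copy, stably segregating episome through a CEN6/ARS element, and it is selected by leucine prototrophy from a LEU2 gene driven by its own promoter.

The payload is a single transcription unit. The strong constitutive S. cerevisiae TEF1 promoter drives the coding sequence of mRuby2, a red fluorescent protein derived from Entacmaea quadricolor, and the catalogue entry gives tTDH1 as the terminator. The terminator is not annotated as such in the feature table, though the region downstream of the ORF carries only a small yeast genomic fragment hit. mRuby2 occupies the Part 3 (coding sequence) position and deliberately lacks a signal peptide, so the protein should stay in the cytoplasm rather than enter the secretory pathway. Short annotated matches to 3xFLAG and a capTEV/His-type tag lie just downstream of mRuby2, which suggests C-terminal epitope tag sequence, but the catalogue fields do not describe any tags. The other small yeast CDS fragments (such as MRL1) are probably incidental matches in flanking or connector sequences.

The plasmid comes from a toolkit expansion for optimising heterologous protein secretion and surface display in yeast. It most plausibly serves there as a non-secreted control or reference for signal-peptide-bearing mRuby2 constructs, although the record does not state this role explicitly.
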