Addgene plasmid #212927: pYSD140
Purpose: Encodes the mRuby2 fluorescent protein (Part3) without any signal peptide assembled with S. cerevisiae pTEF1 promoter, tTDH1 terminator, LEU2 selectable marker and CEN/ARS yeast origin.
Depositing lab: Paul Young. Depositing organization: University College Cork. Publication: A Yeast Modular Cloning (MoClo) Toolkit Expansion for Optimization of Heterologous Protein Secretion and Surface Display in Saccharomyces cerevisiae. O'Riordan NM, Juric V, O'Neill SK, Roche AP, Young PW. ACS Synth Biol. 2024 Mar 14. doi: 10.1021/acssynbio.3c00743. PubMed 38483353.
Backbone
  Vector backbone: pYSD099
  Vector type: Yeast Expression
  Selectable markers: LEU2
Growth in bacteria
  Bacterial resistance: Ampicillin, 100 μg/mL
  Growth temperature: 37°C
  Growth strain: DH5alpha
  Copy number: High Copy
Gene/Insert
  Gene/Insert name: mRuby2
  Species: Entacmaea quadricolor
  Cloning method: Restriction Enzyme; 5′ cloning site BsaI (destroyed during cloning); 3′ cloning site BsaI (destroyed during cloning)
Terms and licenses: Academic/Nonprofit Terms; Industry Terms: Not Available to Industry
How to cite: pYSD140 was a gift from Paul Young (Addgene plasmid # 212927 ; http://n2t.net/addgene:212927 ; RRID:Addgene_212927)
